>Addgene plasmid #230310 | AiP13495 - pAAV-AiE0986h-minBG-SYFP2-P2A-3XFLAG-10aa-H2B-WPRE3-BGHpA (Alias: CN3495) | addgene full sequence | sequence record 470706 | Addgene NGS Result
GTTGCGCAAACTATTAACTGGCGAACTACTTACTCTAGCTTCCCGGCAACAATTAATAGACTGGATGGAG
GCGGATAAAGTTGCAGGACCACTTCTGCGCTCGGCCCTTCCGGCTGGCTGGTTTATTGCTGATAAATCTG
GAGCCGGTGAGCGTGGGTCTCGCGGTATCATTGCAGCACTGGGGCCAGATGGTAAGCCCTCCCGTATCGT
AGTTATCTACACGACGGGGAGTCAGGCAACTATGGATGAACGAAATAGACAGATCGCTGAGATAGGTGCC
TCACTGATTAAGCATTGGTAACTGTCAGACCAAGTTTACTCATATATACTTTAGATTGATTTAAAACTTC
ATTTTTAATTTAAAAGGATCTAGGTGAAGATCCTTTTTGATAATCTCATGACCAAAATCCCTTAACGTGA
GTTTTCGTTCCACTGAGCGTCAGACCCCGTAGAAAAGATCAAAGGATCTTCTTGAGATCCTTTTTTTCTG
CGCGTAATCTGCTGCTTGCAAACAAAAAAACCACCGCTACCAGCGGTGGTTTGTTTGCCGGATCAAGAGC
TACCAACTCTTTTTCCGAAGGTAACTGGCTTCAGCAGAGCGCAGATACCAAATACTGTTCTTCTAGTGTA
GCCGTAGTTAGGCCACCACTTCAAGAACTCTGTAGCACCGCCTACATACCTCGCTCTGCTAATCCTGTTA
CCAGTGGCTGCTGCCAGTGGCGATAAGTCGTGTCTTACCGGGTTGGACTCAAGACGATAGTTACCGGATA
AGGCGCAGCGGTCGGGCTGAACGGGGGGTTCGTGCACACAGCCCAGCTTGGAGCGAACGACCTACACCGA
ACTGAGATACCTACAGCGTGAGCTATGAGAAAGCGCCACGCTTCCCGAAGGGAGAAAGGCGGACAGGTAT
CCGGTAAGCGGCAGGGTCGGAACAGGAGAGCGCACGAGGGAGCTTCCAGGGGGAAACGCCTGGTATCTTT
ATAGTCCTGTCGGGTTTCGCCACCTCTGACTTGAGCGTCGATTTTTGTGATGCTCGTCAGGGGGGCGGAG
CCTATGGAAAAACGCCAGCAACGCGGCCTTTTTACGGTTCCTGGCCTTTTGCTGGCCTTTTGCTCACATG
TCCTGCAGGCAGCTGCGCGCTCGCTCGCTCACTGAGGCCGCCCGGGCGTCGGGCGACCTTTGGTCGCCCG
GCCTCAGTGAGCGAGCGAGCGCGCAGAGAGGGAGTGGCCAACTCCATCACTAGGGGTTCCTGCGGCCGCA
CGCGTAGACTGTCACAAGCTAGAACTACCTATGGAACAATGTCTCAAATAGGTGAATGTGTGTAGGCTTT
GCGTCTGGTAACCATGGTTACCATGGGCACAGGGAGAGAAGCTTCACACTAAAGAGTGAGCAGTAAATAA
CGGTGGAAGAGCCTCCTCCCGTTGTCTACAGGGAGTCTGGGCAGGGGGCTGCTGGGATACAATGCAGGGA
TTGTGTCTCAAGACTGTAAATGAAAGACACAATTCCTTGCTTGCGGCCTTGGTGTTCTTTGCTACTGCGG
GCCTCTTGTATGGCTAACCAGTTGATCATTGTCAAGAAATGGAATGGCTCATAGACACGCACTGCCTCCT
CAGATCTCCTGGTGGTCCCTGCTGCAGGAGAGAAGACCTCAGGACTGTGAGAAAGCGGGACCACTTCTCT
TAGCATGAGGACCTTAAAGAACTGGTGTAGGTTGTTAGCAGTTGTGGCAGCCTGCTGCCTTGGTTATGAC
ATCTGGCCCTTGCTGAAATGGAGAAGGTTGAGCCCATCCCCAGGAGTTAGGATGCACAGGTGGGGAAGCT
CCCAGAACTCCTTGCCTGGGAGGGAAGGCAGGTGCATAGAGTCTTGGCTTAGCCCCCGAGTCTCTCTGTG
TCTGGCAGCTCTCACTGAGGACCACACACAGGCCCCAGATGCTCCACCTGGGCCTTGATCCTGTGCTCAG
CTCCACCTCCCTTTACAGCAGATGCCACCTGCTCCTGCTTTTATGATCTAGCTACCAATTTCCCATTTCC
CTTCTGCGTGCAAGCTGTGGAAAATCTCTCAAAGAAGATACTAGACCTTTTGTTCTAGGAAAGAATTTAT
ATATGCTTAAAATAAAATTCCTTTTACTCTGATGGTAAAAGTTAACCTGGGCCGCTGTCCCAGACTACCT
TGAGTCCTTTTAGTTTTTAAATTTTTTTTTTCCCATTCATTCAGGAAGCATTTAATGAATGTCTCCTGGA
TACCGAGCACTGTGACGTGGAATCAACAAGAAAGGTCCGTGACTTCAGGAAGCTGAGATAGCTCACAATC
TAGCCAGAGAATTGGAGATAAACAGACAATTTTAATATAATATGAAAGAACTAGGATACGTGTGTGTTCA
GGGTGGTCTAGGAGCACAGAGGAAAGAGCTCGGGCTGGGCATAAAAGTCAGGGCAGAGCCATCTATTGCT
TACATTTGCTTCTGGGATCCAGATCTTTCGAAGCTAGCGCTACCGGTCGCCACCATGGTCTCCAAGGGCG
AGGAGCTGTTCACCGGGGTGGTGCCCATCCTGGTCGAGCTGGACGGCGATGTCAACGGCCACAAGTTCAG
CGTGTCCGGCGAGGGCGAGGGCGATGCCACCTACGGCAAGCTGACCCTGAAGCTGATCTGCACCACCGGC
AAGCTGCCCGTGCCCTGGCCCACCCTCGTGACCACCCTGGGCTACGGCGTGCAGTGCTTCGCCCGCTACC
CCGACCACATGAAGCAGCACGACTTCTTCAAGTCCGCCATGCCCGAAGGCTACGTCCAGGAGCGCACCAT
CTTCTTCAAAGACGACGGCAACTACAAGACCCGCGCCGAGGTGAAGTTCGAGGGCGACACCCTGGTGAAC
CGCATCGAGCTGAAGGGCATCGACTTCAAGGAGGACGGCAACATCCTGGGGCACAAGCTGGAGTACAACT
ACAACAGCCACAACGTCTATATCACCGCCGACAAGCAGAAGAACGGCATCAAGGCCAACTTCAAGATCCG
CCACAACATCGAGGACGGCGGCGTGCAGCTCGCCGACCACTACCAGCAGAACACCCCCATCGGCGACGGC
CCCGTGCTGCTGCCCGACAACCACTACCTGAGCTACCAGTCCAAGCTGAGCAAAGACCCCAACGAGAAGC
GCGATCACATGGTCCTGCTGGAGTTCGTGACCGCCGCCGGGATCACTCTCGGCATGGACGAGCTGTACAA
GGGCTCTGGTGCTACCAACTTCTCACTGTTGAAACAGGCAGGGGATGTAGAGGAGAATCCAGGGCCTGGT
GCTAGTGGAGACTACAAAGACCATGACGGAGATTATAAAGATCATGACATCGATTACAAGGATGACGATG
ACAAGTCCGGACTCAGATCTGGAGGCTCCGGAGGCCCAGAGCCAGCGAAGTCTGCTCCCGCCCCGAAAAA
GGGCTCCAAGAAGGCGGTGACTAAGGCGCAGAAGAAAGGCGGCAAGAAGCGCAAGCGCAGCCGCAAGGAG
AGCTATTCCATCTATGTGTACAAGGTTCTGAAGCAGGTCCACCCTGACACCGGCATTTCGTCCAAGGCCA
TGGGCATCATGAATTCGTTTGTGAACGACATTTTCGAGCGCATCGCAGGAGAGGCTTCCCGCCTGGCGCA
TTACAACAAGCGCTCGACCATCACCTCCCGGGAGATCCAGACGGCCGTGCGCCTGCTGCTGCCTGGGGAG
TTGGCCAAGCACGCCGTGTCCGAGGGTACTAAGGCCATCACCAAGTACACCAGCGCTAAGTAATGAGGCG
CGCCGCGGCCGCGAATTCGATATCATAATCAACCTCTGGATTACAAAATTTGTGAAAGATTGACTGGTAT
TCTTAACTATGTTGCTCCTTTTACGCTATGTGGATACGCTGCTTTAATGCCTTTGTATCATGCTATTGCT
TCCCGTATGGCTTTCATTTTCTCCTCCTTGTATAAATCCTGGTTAGTTCTTGCCACGGCGGAACTCATCG
CCGCCTGCCTTGCCCGCTGCTGGACAGGGGCTCGGCTGTTGGGCACTGACAATTCCGTGGCTCGAGAGAT
CTTCGACTGTGCCTTCTAGTTGCCAGCCATCTGTTGTTTGCCCCTCCCCCGTGCCTTCCTTGACCCTGGA
AGGTGCCACTCCCACTGTCCTTTCCTAATAAAATGAGGAAATTGCATCGCATTGTCTGAGTAGGTGTCAT
TCTATTCTGGGGGGTGGGGTGGGGCAGGACAGCAAGGGGGAGGATTGGGAAGACAATAGCAGGCATGAGA
TCTCACGTGCGGACCGAGCGGCCGCAGGAACCCCTAGTGATGGAGTTGGCCACTCCCTCTCTGCGCGCTC
GCTCGCTCACTGAGGCCGGGCGACCAAAGGTCGCCCGACGCCCGGGCTTTGCCCGGGCGGCCTCAGTGAG
CGAGCGAGCGCGCAGCTGCCTGCAGGGGCGCCTGATGCGGTATTTTCTCCTTACGCATCTGTGCGGTATT
TCACACCGCATA
[95 nt withheld, positions 4493-4587]
T
[46 nt withheld, positions 4589-4634]
C
[141 nt withheld, positions 4636-4776]
CCTTTGACGTTGGAGTCCACGTTCTTT
[37 nt withheld, positions 4804-4840]
ACTCTATCTCGGGCTATTCTTTTGATTTATAAGGGATTTTGCCGATTTCGGTCTATTGGTTAAAAAATGA
GCTGATTTAACAAAAATTTAACGCGAATTTTAACAAAATATTAACGTTTACAATTTTATGGTGCACTCTC
AGTACAATCTGCTCTGATGCCGCATAGTTAAGCCAGCCCCGACACCCGCCAACACCCGCTGACGCGCCCT
GACGGGCTTGTCTGCTCCCGGCATCCGCTTACAGACAAGCTGTGACCGTCTCCGGGAGCTGCATGTGTCA
GAGGTTTTCACCGTCATCACCGAAACGCGCGAGACGAAAGGGCCTCGTGATACGCCTATTTTTATAGGTT
AATGTCATGATAATAATGGTTTCTTAGACGTCAGGTGGCACTTTTCGGGGAAATGTGCGCGGAACCCCTA
TTTGTTTATTTTTCTAAATACATTCAAATATGTATCCGCTCATGAGACAATAACCCTGATAAATGCTTCA
ATAATATTGAAAAAGGAAGAGTATGAGTATTCAACATTTCCGTGTCGCCCTTATTCCCTTTTTTGCGGCA
TTTTGCCTTCCTGTTTTTGCTCACCCAGAAACGCTGGTGAAAGTAAAAGATGCTGAAGATCAGTTGGGTG
CACGAGTGGGTTACATCGAACTGGATCTCAACAGCGGTAAGATCCTTGAGAGTTTTCGCCCCGAAGAACG
TTTTCCAATGATGAGCACTTTTAAAGTTCTGCTATGTGGCGCGGTATTATCCCGTATTGACGCCGGGCAA
GAGCAACTCGGTCGCCGCATACACTATTCTCAGAATGACTTGGTTGAGTACTCACCAGTCACAGAAAAGC
ATCTTACGGATGGCATGACAGTAAGAGAATTATGCAGTGCTGCCATAACCATGAGTGATAACACTGCGGC
CAACTTACTTCTGACAACGATCGGAGGACCGAAGGAGCTAACCGCTTTTTTGCACAACATGGGGGATCAT
GTAACTCGCCTTGATCGTTGGGAACCGGAGCTGAATGAAGCCATACCAAACGACGAGCGTGACACCACGA
TGCCTGTAGCAATGGCAACAAC
Features (pLannotate 1.2.2; 16 found; start..end, strand, type, name):
    472..1060    +  rep_origin     ori: high-copy-number ColE1/pMB1/pBR322/pUC origin of replication
   1133..1160    +  repeat_region  AAV2 ITR (fragment): inverted terminal repeat of adeno-associated virus serotype 2 inverted
   1189..1216    +  repeat_region  AAV2 ITR (fragment): inverted terminal repeat of adeno-associated virus serotype 2 inverted
   2505..3221    +  CDS            SYFP2: SYFP2 is a basic (constitutively fluorescent) yellow fluorescent protein published in 2006, derived from Aequorea victoria. It is reported to be a very rapidly-maturing monomer with moderate acid sensitivity.
   3300..3365    +  CDS            3xFLAG: three tandem FLAG® epitope tags, followed by an enterokinase cleavage site
   3396..3773    +  CDS            H2B: human histone H2B; HIST1H2BJ
   3807..3964    +  misc_feature   WPRE (fragment): woodchuck hepatitis virus posttranscriptional regulatory element
   3970..4050    +  misc_feature   WPRE (fragment): woodchuck hepatitis virus posttranscriptional regulatory element
   4067..4178    +  polyA_signal   bGH poly(A) signal: bovine growth hormone polyadenylation signal
   4296..4436    +  repeat_region  AAV2 ITR: inverted terminal repeat of adeno-associated virus serotype 2 inverted
   4441..4492    -  misc_feature   bom (fragment): basis of mobility region from pBR322
   4511..4966    +  rep_origin     f1 ori (sequence partly withheld): f1 bacteriophage origin of replication; arrow indicates direction of (+) strand synthesis
   4967..5016    -  misc_feature   bom (fragment): basis of mobility region from pBR322
   5118..5153    -  CDS            rop (fragment): Rop protein, which maintains plasmids at low copy number; rop
   5248..5352    +  promoter       AmpR promoter: bla
   5353..301     +  CDS            AmpR (across the origin): β-lactamase; bla; confers resistance to ampicillin, carbenicillin, and related antibiotics
