[The description below was written by a language model from this plasmid's Addgene catalogue record and pLannotate feature annotations shown in this document.]
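Description:
AiP13495 - pAAV-AiE0986h-minBG-SYFP2-P2A-3XFLAG-10aa-H2B-WPRE3-BGHpA (alias CN3495) is an AAV transfer plasmid built on a pAAV2 backbone, about 5.9 kb in the sequenced record. It is intended for packaging recombinant adeno-associated virus that reports enhancer activity in brain cells. In bacteria it is maintained at high copy through a ColE1/pUC-type origin and selected with ampicillin via the bla gene and its native promoter. The backbone also carries an f1 phage origin and small remnants of pBR322 bom and rop sequences. AAV2 inverted terminal repeats flank the expression cassette and define what is packaged. The annotation finds the downstream ITR intact, while the upstream one is detected only as short fragments, which is common for these repeat-rich elements in sequencing-based annotation.

The payload is driven by the AiE0986h enhancer placed upstream of minBG, a minimal promoter with little activity of its own, so expression depends on the cell-type specificity of the enhancer. Neither element is called in the feature table, but an unannotated stretch between the upstream ITR and the SYFP2 coding sequence is where they would lie. The synthetic open reading frame encodes the yellow fluorescent protein SYFP2. A P2A self-cleaving peptide follows, then a 3xFLAG tag joined by a 10-amino-acid linker to human histone H2B. A single transcript should therefore yield free SYFP2 that fills the cell and a separate FLAG-tagged, chromatin-bound nuclear marker suited to antibody detection of labelled nuclei. A shortened WPRE (WPRE3) enhances transcript expression, and a bovine growth hormone polyadenylation signal terminates the message. The record states that the enhancer was designed to target specific brain cell populations, but it does not name the population.
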