Addgene plasmid #230310: AiP13495 - pAAV-AiE0986h-minBG-SYFP2-P2A-3XFLAG-10aa-H2B-WPRE3-BGHpA (Alias: CN3495)
Purpose: AiE0986h is an enhancer sequence, designed to drive AAV-mediated transgene expression in specific populations of brain cells
Depositing lab: Allen Institute for Brain Science & Boaz Levi. Depositing organization: Allen Institute. Publication: A suite of enhancer AAVs and transgenic mouse lines for genetic access to cortical cell types. Ben-Simon Y, Hooper M, Narayan S, Daigle TL, Dwivedi D, Way SW, Oster A, Stafford DA, Mich JK, Taormina MJ, Martinez RA, Opitz-Araya X, Roth JR, Alexander JR, Allen S, Amster A, Arbuckle J, Ayala A, Baker PM, Bakken TE, Barcelli T, Barta S, Bendrick J, Bertagnolli D, Bielstein C, Bishwakarma P, Bowlus J, Boyer G, Brouner K, Casian B, Casper T, Chakka AB, Chakrabarty R, Chance RK, Chavan S, Clark M, Colbert K, Collman F, Daniel S, Departee M, DiValentin P, Donadio N, Dotson N, Egdorf T, Fliss T, Gabitto M, Garcia J, Gary A, Gasperini M, Gloe J, Goldy J, Gore BB, Graybuck L, Greisman N, Haeseleer F, Halterman C, Haradon Z, Hastings SD, Helback O, Ho W, Hockemeyer D, Huang C, Huff S, Hunker A, Johansen N, Jones D, Juneau Z, Kalmbach B, Kannan M, Khem S, Kussick E, Kutsal R, Larsen R, Lee C, Lee AY, Leibly M, Lenz GH, Li S, Liang E, Lusk N, Madigan Z, Malloy J, Malone J, McCue R, Melchor J, Mollenkopf T, Moosman S, Morin E, Newman D, Ng L, Ngo K, Omstead V, Otto S, Oyama A, Pena N, Pham T, Phillips E, Pom CA, Potekhina L, Ransford S, Ray PL, Rette D, Reynoldson C, Rimorin C, Rocha D, Ruiz A, Sanchez REA, Sawyer L, Sedeno-Cortes A, Sevigny JP, Shapovalova N, Shepard N, Shulga L, Sigler AR, Siverts L, Soliman S, Somasundaram S, Staats B, Stewart K, Szelenyi E, Tieu M, Trader C, Tran A, van Velthoven CTJ, Walker M, Wang Y, Weed N, Wirthlin M, Wood T, Wynalda B, Yao Z, Zhou T, Ariza J, Dee N, Reding M, Ronellenfitch K, Mufti S, Sunkin SM, Smith KA, Esposito L, Waters J, Thyagarajan B, Yao S, Lein ES, Zeng H, Levi BP, Ngai J, Ting JT, Tasic B. Cell. 2025 May 16:S0092-8674(25)00513-6. doi: 10.1016/j.cell.2025.05.002. PubMed 40403729.
Backbone
  Vector backbone: pAAV2
  Vector type: AAV
Growth in bacteria
  Bacterial resistance: Ampicillin, 100 μg/mL
  Growth temperature: 37°C
  Growth strain: NEB Stable
  Copy number: High Copy
Gene/Insert
  Gene/Insert name: SYFP2-P2A-3XFLAG-10aa-H2B
  Species: Synthetic
  Promoter: minBG
  Cloning method: Gibson Cloning
Terms and licenses: Academic/Nonprofit Terms; Industry Terms: Not Available to Industry
How to cite: AiP13495 - pAAV-AiE0986h-minBG-SYFP2-P2A-3XFLAG-10aa-H2B-WPRE3-BGHpA (Alias: CN3495) was a gift from Allen Institute for Brain Science & Boaz Levi (Addgene plasmid # 230310 ; http://n2t.net/addgene:230310 ; RRID:Addgene_230310)
